>Addgene plasmid #64532 | pRG227 | depositor full sequence | sequence record 108553 | pRG227 sequence 8895 bps
GACGTCAACGAAGCATCTGTGCTTCATTTTGTAGAACAAAAATGCAACGCGAGAGCGCTAATTTTTCAAA
CAAAGAATCTGAGCTGCATTTTTACAGAACAGAAATGCAACGCGAAAGCGCTATTTTACCAACGAAGAAT
CTGTGCTTCATTTTTGTAAAACAAAAATGCAACGCGAGAGCGCTAATTTTTCAAACAAAGAATCTGAGCT
GCATTTTTACAGAACAGAAATGCAACGCGAGAGCGCTATTTTACCAACAAAGAATCTATACTTCTTTTTT
GTTCTACAAAAATGCATCCCGAGAGCGCTATTTTTCTAACAAAGCATCTTAGATTACTTTTTTTCTCCTT
TGTGCGCTCTATAATGCAGTCTCTTGATAACTTTTTGCACTGTAGGTCCGTTAAGGTTAGAAGAAGGCTA
CTTTGGTGTCTATTTTCTCTTCCATAAAAAAAGCCTGACTCCACTTCCCGCGTTTACTGATTACTAGCGA
AGCTGCGGGTGCATTTTTTCAAGATAAAGGCATCCCCGATTATATTCTATACCGATGTGGATTGCGCATA
CTTTGTGAACAGAAAGTGATAGCGTTGATGATTCTTCATTGGTCAGAAAATTATGAACGGTTTCTTCTAT
TTTGTCTCTATATACTACGTATAGGAAATGTTTACATTTTCGTATTGTTTTCGATTCACTCTATGAATAG
TTCTTACTACAATTTTTTTGTCTAAAGAGTAATACTAGAGATAAACATAAAAAATGTAGAGGTCGAGTTT
AGATGCAAGTTCAAGGAGCGAAAGGTGGATGGGTAGGTTATATAGGGATATAGCACAGAGATATATAGCA
AAGAGATACTTTTGAGCAATGTTTGTGGAAGCGGTATTCGCAATATTTTAGTAGCTCGTTACAGTCCGGT
GCGTTTTTGGTTTTTTGAAAGTGCGTCTTCAGAGCGCTTTTGGTTTTCAAAAGCGCTCTGAAGTTCCTAT
ACTTTTTAGAGAATAGGAACTTCGGAATAGGAACTTCAAAGCGTTTCCGAAAACGAGCGCTTCCGAAAAT
GCAACGCGAGCTGCGCACATACAGCTCACTGTTCACGTCGCACCTATATCTGCGTGTTGCCTGTATATAT
ATATACATGAGAAGAACGGCATAGTGCGTGTTTATGCTTAAATGCGTACTTATATGCGTCTATTTATGTA
GGATGAAAGGTAGTCTAGTACCTCCTGTGATATTATCCCATTCCATGCGGGGTATCGTATGCTTCCTTCA
GCACTACCCTTTAGCTGTTCTATATGCTGCCACTCCTCAATTGGATTAGTCTCATCCTTCAATGCTATCA
TTTCCTTTGATATTGGATCATATTAATTAATTGGCGCGCCTGTGAAGATCACAAGGTTTTGCATTGAGGA
TAGTATAGAAGCAAGAATCATTGAATTACAGGAAAAAAAGGCAAATATGATTCATGCTACAATAAACCAA
GATGAAGCTGCCATTAGCAGACTAACGCCAGCCGATTTACAGTTCTTATTCAATAACTAATATTTTATTC
TCTTATTATATATTATTCTCGGAGTTTTTAAGTGACATCACCCGAAAAGAAGCTAAGTCTTTCTCCTAAT
TCATATTTAATTATTGTACATGGACATATGCATATCATACGTAATGCTCAACCTTAAGCTGCTGCGGAGC
TTCCACGAGCACCAGCACCTGAAGCAACTAGACTTATTTGCGCTTGAGTTAGTTCTATACTTGGCAGTGG
AAGTTTGTCATTATGAGTTGGTGGAGGTAAAAATCCAACCTTGTTTAAAAATGCAATATATATACCAACC
TCTTCTGGAGTAACACCTATTCCATTAGACCAATCAACACCTGTCCATGCGGTGTCTTTCTTTAAAGATG
CCACGGCGTTCCTATCGTCTAGTTCCGGAGCTTTGGTACTTTCAGGTAAGTTGTCTAAGACCATGTGTAG
CAAAGGATACAACGCATTTTCTTCATTCCTGTCAATAACAGACGCCTCCAATGATTTCTTCCATTTAGAA
TAGCTTTCGATTTCGACATCGTAACCATAATCGTGTAAAGTATACAAGTAGTCTTTGAATAATATTCTTG
GGTGACCCGTTACTTGAGCAACGGCCAATTCATTTTCTTTGGGAGGATTCAAAGACGTAGCAACAACAAC
ACGAGCAACATGATCTACTGGAACCATATTCACGGAATTTTCGATGTCTGGAATCTTACCTAATTGGACT
GAACCTTTCAAAAATCTCAATAAGAAATCATCTGTGTTTGAAGAACCATTGGCAGAGGCACCTGTTACGT
AACCTGGTCTGACAATACACCCACGTAGGCCCCTTTCACCTGCACGTCTAATGATGTACTCAGCAGCCCA
TTTGGACTGACCATATCCACCAGTGAGCCCGCTTGCAGAGTTCATTAAATCGTCTGATTCTAAAATGCCT
GGCTTCCCTTCGCTAACAAGTTTATCTGACAAATTAAAGTAGTATTCAGTGTCAAGAGTAGAAGTGGAGG
AAACAAAGTCAAAGAACTTTGGCTTGCCGACGGCGGCTAAGCTCATAACATTGATAGTTGAAATAACATT
TGGATCTCTCAATTTGGCGTATGGATAAACCCAGTGAACTAACGCACCATTATGGATAATTATATCAACT
GTGTTTGCCAAATCCATCCACTTCTCATCTGAAAGACCAAATTGGCTTTTAGATAAATCGCCTAATACAA
CTTTAATATTTGAGGCAAATTTTTCGTTCCAAGTACCATAGGTGATACCTGCCTTTTGTAATCTTGCAAA
TGCAGCTTCTTCATCCTTGGCCCTGACGTGGGCAAACACTTTGAAACTGTAGTTCTTTGGAGAACGTCCT
AACAAATCTGCAAGGATGTAGGAGCCCAGAAATCCTGTGACACCAGTAACAAACACATTAATTGTTGTTT
TTCCTTCGGCACTATTAGGTTCAACAAAATATTCACGAGAGGGGTACGAACTTGGTAGCGTCTCAACCAA
TTTCTTGGCGTCTTCCGCATAATTTGCAGTGACATTTTCGACGACCTCACCTTGAGATGATCCACCCGAT
GATTTAATTCTGTCAATTTCCGCGGCAAAGGCCTTTATCGTTGGATACTTGAAAATTGTGCCCAATGGTA
AATCAACTTGCAGCTTTTTCTTTAAGGTAAAAATCATTTTGGTAGCCAAGATAGAATGACCACCTAAATC
GAAAAACGAATCATCTGGTGATACAGATGCTGGCTTGGTAGGTAATATACTTAACCATAAGTCTCTAACC
TCGCGCTCAACATTGGTAAACTGAGAGTCGTCAGTTTCAGAAACTGTATTTTCAGCTACCAAATTTAATT
GCTTGGGAGTTGGGAATTGAAGTTTAGGCTTATCAACTTTACCATTTGGATTCAATGGTAGTTTATCCAT
AACCACAATCAAGGAAGGCATAGCATAGCTAGCCAATCTTTTCTTTAAGAAAGTCCTGATGTCCTTGGAT
AAAAGATGGTAACCGATTAAGCCCTTAACTATAGGGTCAGTTTCAACCTCCTTTGGAACATCACTTTGGA
ACTTAGACAAGTCATCTGGCTTGTCAAATCTTGGGACCATAAATGTGATCAATGTTGGCTCATTGTCGGC
ATTTTTGCGAACTAAAGTAATGTTTTCTCTTACCAATGGATGTTGGGAAATGTGCGTATCTATTTCTCCT
AATTCGATTCTGAACCCACGAATTTTAACTTGATCATCAGCCCTACCGCAACATTCACAGTCACCGTTTG
GTAGATAACGACCTAAATCACCCGTTCTGTACAATCTATCTCTTGGACCTAACCAGAATTGTCTCCAAGG
TTCACCATTATCCTTATCCAAATAATTCCAGTGATCTTTTTCAACAAACCAGTTGTTCACAAATTTTTCT
TTATTCAATTCTGGTAATCCTCTATAACCTTCGGCCAAACCACCTGCACGAACATAAATCTCACCTATTT
CGCCAATACCACATATTTGAGTACGGTCGTTCCTGTTAACAACTAATAGCTGAACGTTCAACATACCTTT
ACCAGCAGGCATGACATCTTTCAATTTTTTCAAAAAGTTTGGATCGTCATTTTTTGATTTAACTTCGAAA
TAAGAAACTGCACGCTGTGTTTCAGTAGTACCGTACATATTAACAATACGGCAATTTTCTGCCAAGGTTT
GTAACCTCAGACAATCACGTTTTGTTAAAATGTCACCCACAAAGAACGCATGATGTAACTTAGGGAATGG
TGTAGTAGCTTGGGCAGTAAGTAATTGACCCATGGCAGGTGTTAAATGGGTAACTGTGCAACCATACTTA
CTCATCCATTCCGCTAAACGGCCCGGTGTACCAATATCATCTTGAGTAGGGACATACAATTGGGCACCTA
AAAATAATGGTGTAAACATATCTCTTTGAATTGGATCATGTGCAATACCGCTCAGCATTGTGAATTTATC
ATTTTCTGTTAAGTTGAACCTTTTGGACATCCAATTGAAATAATAAGCCAAGGAAAAATGTCTACCAAGA
ACACCCTTAGGAATACCTTCGGAACCAGATGTGAAAGATAGGGTTGGGTTGGAATCTGGTCCAACTACAA
CACCTGTTCTGGTGTCTTTGTAGTGATCGTATGGAGCCAAAACATCCTCGCCATTGTCCAATTTGCCACC
TTCAATAGTACCATTTTCTTGAATAGCGATGGAATTGATTCTTGAAACAATCTCCAATTCATCATTGATG
TAATCTTCTACTAATTGATCCAATTGTCCAGCAGCTCTAATAACAATCAACCCACGTGGTTTAGCAACAC
CTAAGTAAATGGTTTGTCTGGCTGGGGGATATGCAGGGTCGATAACTGAAAAGGTTGCGCCAGCTTTCAA
GACACCCATCACACATACCATCAAATCCACACCCCTAGAAGAATAGATCATCACTACATCACCTCTTTTG
ATACCTGTTTTAATCAAATAATGGGCAACTATGTTAGAAGTGCGGTTGATGTCGCGATAAGTGAAAGAAC
GGGACTTGTCGGAATTTAGTGTTGGAGTCTCCACAACACAGGTTCTCTCTGGGAAGGCTTCAGCATTGTC
CTGGAAAATGTCGTGAATACACCCCACGAAATCGCACCAGCCCAAGTTCTTAGTTGGATCAGGTAAACTA
TCCTTGGATGATGCGGTGATCAGAGAGATTTTAGTTATGCAATTGGATGGATCGCTTAGCGCAGCAGTCA
AATATTGAGTAAATTGGTCCGCAACAATGGTTACTCTTTCATTCGAATACAGTAAGCTGTTATAAATTAA
GTTCAAAACATGCGCATTATTACTGGTATCCAAATTCAAAGCAAAGTCCACTAAATGATGCTTGAACTCG
TCTAATTTGAAATCTTGGTTTTCCAAAAAGGCCAAACGGAACAACTGAGGGGTCCTTTCCAAGTCTTGGC
AACTTTGAATTTTTTCAGCTAGCTCGTCAAAGGAAAAATTGGCCTCAATAGAATTGAGCTTGTTCAACTC
ATTGTTAATTGTAGAATACAGCTCATTAAATGACCACGTTGGTTGAATATTGAATCTTAAGATTTTGTTA
TTCGCAATATAAAGAACAATATCATCGTCACCAGTTACTCTATATATCAATGCAGCCCATACACTCAAAG
CGACAGCGTATTTGTTAGAAAAACTATCATGAGGCACATCGAGCTGAGGTAGCTGTAACGAATATGTAGC
TTGTTTCGTATAAGGTTCTTGTTGTGGGCGTAAAAAGTCATGTGGTAACACTGAAAGAGTTGGATTATCC
AACTTCTCTATCCAGACCTTTTCGTTAGTCATTAGTGAGTAACTCTGTGATATGTCTCTATAATTAGCAG
TTTTTCACTGAAATTCCAGGAAAGGTAATAAACTCAGATTTTTTTTTATACTATTGGCTGCTTGTTACTT
ATATATCTTGAACTTCTCCCAGCGGGTCTTCAAATACATTTGGGCGATGTTCATGTTCATTAGGCAGGTA
TTTCGACATTGAGTCACACGCGAAAAACCGCCGGAATTTTTTATGTAATTGCAAGTGCAATTCCGCTGGC
AAAACTATTGAAGAGTTTTCCTCGCTAAAACTGTGCGATGCCTCTCGATCGGATGTGCTGCAAGGCGATT
AAGTTGGGTAACGCCAGGGTTTTCCCAGTCACGACGTTGTAAAACGACGGCCAGTGAATTGTAATACGAC
TCACTATAGGGCGAATTGGAGAAACAGAATAATATATAAACCTGTATAATATAACCTTGAAGACTATATT
TCTTTTCGCGGCCGCCTATAGGGCGAATTGGAGCTCCACCGCGGTGGCTCTAGAACTAGTGGATCCCCCG
GGCTGCAGGAATTCGATATCAAGCTTATCGATACCGTCGACCTCGAGGGGGGGCCCGGTACCCAGCTTCG
GCCGTATTTACAGATAACGATGTCGTTATTATATATATATATATATATTGTCACTTGTACCCAGCTTTTG
TTCCCTTTAGTGAGGGTTAATTTCGAGCTTGGCGTAATCATGGTCATAGCTGTTTCCTGTGTGAAATTGT
TATCCGCTCACAACAGCTGAGAAGCGGTCAGCAAGAAGAAAATCGAATAATCAGTTTCAATGAATATAGA
CGTAACAAAGGCACAAAAAAGAAAACAAGTAGATATGTCATACATATATATATATTTCAGGCAGCAAGTG
ACCATCAACCAGGAAGTGTGAAATAGCAAAGAACTGTTTACTTCTTCAGACTTAGAAAGCTCTTCCCATA
GGAGAAAGCAACTGCTTTCCTTTGTAGTAATTGATTGTCTTTTCAGCCCTTGACGCAACACCGTCCGCTG
TGAAATCGAACAATTTGTAAATTTCAGGCGCGCCATCCTGCAGGCATTAATGAATCGGCCAACGCGCGGG
GAGAGGCGGTTTGCGTATTGGGCGCTCTTCCGCTTCCTCGCTCACTGACTCGCTGCGCTCGGTCGTTCGG
CTGCGGCGAGCGGTATCAGCTCACTCAAAGGCGGTAATACGGTTATCCACAGAATCAGGGGATAACGCAG
GAAAGAACATGTGAGCAAAAGGCCAGCAAAAGGCCAGGAACCGTAAAAAGGCCGCGTTGCTGGCGTTTTT
CCATAGGCTCCGCCCCCCTGACGAGCATCACAAAAATCGACGCTCAAGTCAGAGGTGGCGAAACCCGACA
GGACTATAAAGATACCAGGCGTTTCCCCCTGGAAGCTCCCTCGTGCGCTCTCCTGTTCCGACCCTGCCGC
TTACCGGATACCTGTCCGCCTTTCTCCCTTCGGGAAGCGTGGCGCTTTCTCATAGCTCACGCTGTAGGTA
TCTCAGTTCGGTGTAGGTCGTTCGCTCCAAGCTGGGCTGTGTGCACGAACCCCCCGTTCAGCCCGACCGC
TGCGCCTTATCCGGTAACTATCGTCTTGAGTCCAACCCGGTAAGACACGACTTATCGCCACTGGCAGCAG
CCACTGGTAACAGGATTAGCAGAGCGAGGTATGTAGGCGGTGCTACAGAGTTCTTGAAGTGGTGGCCTAA
CTACGGCTACACTAGAAGAACAGTATTTGGTATCTGCGCTCTGCTGAAGCCAGTTACCTTCGGAAAAAGA
GTTGGTAGCTCTTGATCCGGCAAACAAACCACCGCTGGTAGCGGTGGTTTTTTTGTTTGCAAGCAGCAGA
TTACGCGCAGAAAAAAAGGATCTCAAGAAGATCCTTTGATCTTTTGTTTAAACCTACGGGGTCTGACGCT
CAGTGGAACGAAAACTCACGTTAAGGGATTTTGGTCATGAGATTATCAAAAAGGATCTTCACCTAGATCC
TTTTAAATTAAAAATGAAGTTTTAAATCAATCTAAAGTATATATGAGTAAACTTGGTCTGACAGTTACCA
ATGCTTAATCAGTGAGGCACCTATCTCAGCGATCTGTCTATTTCGTTCATCCATAGTTGCCTGACTCCCC
GTCGTGTAGATAACTACGATACGGGAGGGCTTACCATCTGGCCCCAGTGCTGCAATGATACCGCGAGACC
CACGCTCACCGGCTCCAGATTTATCAGCAATAAACCAGCCAGCCGGAAGGGCCGAGCGCAGAAGTGGTCC
TGCAACTTTATCCGCCTCCATCCAGTCTATTAATTGTTGCCGGGAAGCTAGAGTAAGTAGTTCGCCAGTT
AATAGTTTGCGCAACGTTGTTGCCATTGCTACAGGCATCGTGGTGTCACGCTCGTCGTTTGGTATGGCTT
CATTCAGCTCCGGTTCCCAACGATCAAGGCGAGTTACATGATCCCCCATGTTGTGCAAAAAAGCGGTTAG
CTCCTTCGGTCCTCCGATGGTTGTCAGAAGTAAGTTGGCCGCAGTGTTATCACTCATGGTTATGGCAGCA
CTGCATAATTCTCTTACTGTCATGCCATCCGTAAGATGCTTTTCTGTGACTGGTGAGTACTCAACCAAGT
CATTCTGAGAATAGTGTATGCGGCGACCGAGTTGCTCTTGCCCGGCGTCAATACGGGATAATACCGCGCC
ACATAGCAGAACTTTAAAAGTGCTCATCATTGGAAAACGTTCTTCGGGGCGAAAACTCTCAAGGATCTTA
CCGCTGTTGAGATCCAGTTCGATGTAACCCACTCGTGCACCCAACTGATCTTCAGCATCTTTTACTTTCA
CCAGCGTTTCTGGGTGAGCAAAAACAGGAAGGCAAAATGCCGCAAAAAAGGGAATAAGGGCGACACGGAA
ATGTTGAATACTCATACTCTTCCTTTTTCAATATTATTGAAGCATTTATCAGGGTTATTGTCTCATGAGC
GGATACATATTTGAATGTATTTAGAAAAATAAACAAATAGGGGTTCCGCGCACATTTCCCCGAAAAGTGC
CACCT
Features (pLannotate 1.2.2; 15 found; start..end, strand, type, name):
      7..1349    -  rep_origin     2μ ori: yeast 2μ plasmid origin of replication
   1342..1527    +  CDS            RAD16 (fragment): RAD16_YEAST - Experimental evidence at protein level: Swiss-Prot protein existence level 1. Component of the global genome repair (GGR) complex which promotes global genome nucleotide excision repair (GG-NER) which removes DNA damage from nontranscribing DNA. Involved in differential repair of DNA after UV damage. Will repair preferentially the MAT-alpha locus compared with the HML-alpha locus. From Saccharomyces cerevisiae (strain ATCC 204508 / S288c) (Baker's yeast).
   1667..5842    -  CDS            LYS2: LYS2_YEAST - Experimental evidence at protein level: Swiss-Prot protein existence level 1. Catalyzes the activation of alpha-aminoadipate by ATP- dependent adenylation and the reduction of activated alpha-aminoadipate by NADPH. The activated alpha-aminoadipate is bound to the phosphopantheinyl group of the enzyme itself before it is reduced to (S)-2-amino-6-oxohexanoate. From Saccharomyces cerevisiae (strain ATCC 204508 / S288c) (Baker's yeast).
   5843..6082    -  promoter       LYS2 promoter: S. cerevisiae LYS2
   6141..6219    -  CDS            lacZα (fragment): LacZα fragment of β-galactosidase; lacZ fragment
   6222..6240    +  promoter       T7 promoter: promoter for bacteriophage T7 RNA polymerase
   6347..6432    +  misc_feature   MCS (fragment): pBluescript multiple cloning site
   6473..6490    -  promoter       LEU2 promoter (fragment): S. cerevisiae LEU2
   6514..6532    -  promoter       T3 promoter: promoter for bacteriophage T3 RNA polymerase
   6577..6593    -  protein_bind   lac operator: The lac repressor binds to the lac operator to inhibit transcription in E. coli. This inhibition can be relieved by adding lactose or isopropyl-β-D-thiogalactopyranoside (IPTG). lac repressor encoded by lacI
   6597..6887    -  CDS            YBW6_YEAST (fragment): Protein uncertain: Swiss-Prot protein existence level 5. From Saccharomyces cerevisiae (strain ATCC 204508 / S288c) (Baker's yeast).
   6904..6955    -  CDS            lacI (fragment): lac repressor; lacI; The lac repressor binds to the lac operator to inhibit transcription in E. coli. This inhibition can be relieved by adding lactose or isopropyl-β-D-thiogalactopyranoside (IPTG).
   7138..7726    -  rep_origin     ori: high-copy-number ColE1/pMB1/pBR322/pUC origin of replication
   7905..8765    -  CDS            AmpR: β-lactamase; bla; confers resistance to ampicillin, carbenicillin, and related antibiotics
   8766..8870    -  promoter       AmpR promoter: bla
