[The description below was written by a language model from this plasmid's Addgene catalogue record and pLannotate feature annotations shown in this document.]
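Description:
pRG227 is an empty-backbone episomal shuttle vector of 8,895 bp for moving DNA between Escherichia coli and Saccharomyces cerevisiae, belonging to a vector series designed for precise genetic engineering of budding yeast. In bacteria it is maintained at high copy number through a ColE1/pUC-type origin and selected with ampicillin via the β-lactamase gene (AmpR) and its native promoter. In yeast it replicates extrachromosomally from the 2μ plasmid origin, which typically supports multicopy maintenance, and is selected through the LYS2 auxotrophic marker. LYS2 encodes the α-aminoadipate reductase of the lysine biosynthetic pathway and is carried here as the full coding sequence under its own promoter, so the plasmid complements lys2 host strains grown without lysine. This large marker accounts for nearly half of the plasmid.

The cloning region is a pBluescript-derived multiple cloning site flanked by opposing T7 and T3 bacteriophage promoters, which also provide the standard sequencing primer sites for checking inserts introduced by restriction enzyme cloning. No yeast promoter or terminator is annotated around the polylinker, so although the vector is catalogued as a yeast expression type, the record indicates that users must supply their own regulatory elements along with the insert. The remaining annotations are short fragments: pieces of lacZα, lacI and the lac operator left over from the bacterial parent backbone, and small stretches matching RAD16, YBW6 and the LEU2 promoter. The yeast matches are probably genomic sequence flanking the marker or incidental hits rather than functional parts.
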