Addgene plasmid #64532: pRG227
Purpose: (Empty Backbone) Episomal E. coli/S. cerevisiae shuttle vector
Depositing lab: Joerg Stelling. Depositing organization: ETH Zurich (Swiss Federal Institute of Technology). Publication: A shuttle vector series for precise genetic engineering of Saccharomyces cerevisiae. Gnugge R, Liphardt T, Rudolf F. Yeast. 2015 Dec 9. doi: 10.1002/yea.3144. PubMed 26647923.
Backbone
  Vector backbone: pRG227
  Backbone manufacturer: Robert Gnuegge
  Backbone size (bp): 8895
  Vector type: Yeast Expression
  Selectable markers: LYS2
Growth in bacteria
  Bacterial resistance: Ampicillin, 100 μg/mL
  Growth temperature: 37°C
  Growth strain: DH5alpha
  Copy number: High Copy
Gene/Insert
  Cloning method: Restriction Enzyme
  Sequencing primers: 5′ T7; 3′ T3
Terms and licenses: Academic/Nonprofit Terms; Industry Terms: Not Available to Industry
How to cite: pRG227 was a gift from Joerg Stelling (Addgene plasmid # 64532 ; http://n2t.net/addgene:64532 ; RRID:Addgene_64532)
