>Addgene plasmid #64532 | pRG227 | addgene partial sequence | sequence record 111489 | DK060425_1 5'-TCCTTAAACCTGTCTTGTAA-3'
GTCAACGAAGCATCTGTGCTTCATTTTGTAGAACAAAAATGCAACGCGAGAGCGCTAATTTTTCAAACAA
AGAATCTGAGCTGCATTTTTACAGAACAGAAATGCAACGCGAAAGCGCTATTTTACCAACGAAGAATCTG
TGCTTCATTTTTGTAAAACAAAAATGCAACGCGAGAGCGCTAATTTTTCAAACAAAGAATCTGAGCTGCA
TTTTTACAGAACAGAAATGCAACGCGAGAGCGCTATTTTACCAACAAAGAATCTATACTTCTTTTTTGTT
CTACAAAAATGCATCCCGAGAGCGCTATTTTTCTAACAAAGCATCTTAGATTACTTTTTTTCTCCTTTGT
GCGCTCTATAATGCAGTCTCTTGATAACTTTTTGCACTGTAGGTCCGTTAAGGTTAGAAGAAGGCTACTT
TGGTGTCTATTTTCTCTTCCATAAAAAAAGCCTGACTCCACTTCCCGCGTTTACTGATTACTAGCGAAGC
TGCGGGTGCATTTTTTCAAGATAAAGGCATCCCCGATTATATTCTATACCGATGTGGATTGCGCATACTT
TGTGAACAGAAAGTGATAGCGTTGATGATTCTTCATTGGTCAGAAAATTATGAACGGTTTCTTCTATTTT
GTCTCTATATACTACGTATAGGAAATGTTTACATTTTCGTATTGTTTTCGATTCACTCTATGAATAGTTC
TTACTACAATTTTTTTGTCTAAAGAGTAATACTAGAGATAAACATAAAAAATGTAGAGGTCGAGTTTAGA
TGCAAGTTCAAGGAGCGAAAGGTGGATGGGTAGGTTATATAGGGATATAGCACAGAGATATATAGCAAAG
AGATACTTTTGAGCAATGTTTGTGGAAGCGGTATTCGCAATATTTTAGTAGCTCGTTACAGTCCGGTGCG
TTTTTGGTTTTTTGAAAGTGCGTCTTCAGAGCGCTTTTGGTTTTCAAAAGCGCTCTGAAGTTCCTATACT
TTTTAGAGAATAGGAACTTCGGAATAGGAACTTCAAAGCGTTTCCGAAAACGAGCGCTTCCGAAAATGCA
ACGCGAGCTGCGCACATACAGCTCACTGTTCACGTCGCACCTATATCTGCGTGTTGCCTGTATATATATA
TACATGA
