>Addgene plasmid #64532 | pRG227 | addgene partial sequence | sequence record 111490 | M13pUC-Rev 5'-AGCGGATAACAATTTCACACAGG-3'
GACCATGATTACGCCAAGCTCGAAATTAACCCTCACTAAAGGGAACAAAAGCTGGGTACAAGTGACAATA
TATATATATATATATAATAACGACATCGTTATCTGTAAATACGGCCGAAGCTGGGTACCGGGCCCCCCCT
CGAGGTCGACGGTATCGATAAGCTTGATATCGAATTCCTGCAGCCCGGGGGATCCACTAGTTCTAGAGCC
ACCGCGGTGGAGCTCCAATTCGCCCTATAGGCGGCCGCGAAAAGAAATATAGTCTTCAAGGTTATATTAT
ACAGGTTTATATATTATTCTGTTTCTCCAATTCGCCCTATAGTGAGTCGTATTACAATTCACTGGCCGTC
GTTTTACAACGTCGTGACTGGGAAAACCCTGGCGTTACCCAACTTAATCGCCTTGCAGCACATCCGATCG
AGAGGCATCGCACAGTTTTAGCGAGGAAAACTCTTCAATAGTTTTGCCAGCGGAATTGCACTTGCAATTA
CATAAAAAATTCCGGCGGTTTTTCGCGTGTGACTCAATGTCGAAATACCTGCCTAATGAACATGAACATC
GCCCAAATGTATTTGAAGACCCGCTGGGAGAAGTTCAAGATATATAAGTAACAAGCAGCCAATAGTATAA
AAAAAAATCTGAGTTTATTACCTTTCCTGGAATTTCAGTGAAAAACTGCTAATTATAGAGACATATCACA
GAGTTACTCACTAATGACTAACGAAAAGGTCTGGATAGAGAAGTTGGATAATCCAACTCTTTCAGTGTTA
CCACATGACTTTTTACGCCCACAACAAGAACCTTATACGAAACAAGCTACATATTCGTTACAGCTACCTC
AGCTCGATGTGCCTCATGATAGTTTTTCTAACAAATACGCTGTCGCTTTGAGTGTATGGGCTGCATTGAT
ATATAGAGTAACTGGTGACGATGATATTGTTCTTTATATTGCGAATAACAAAATCTTAAGATTCAATATT
CAACCAACGTGGTCATTTAATGAGCTGTATTCTACAATTAACAATGAGTTGAACAAGCTCAATTCTATTG
AGGCCAATTTT
